Addgene plasmid #174892: pAS_4xEcoLeuT(CUA)_EF1_sfGFP150TAG
Purpose: amber suppression reporter sfGFP150TAG with EcoLeuT(CUA) amber suppressor tRNA cassette
Depositing lab: Simon Elsaesser. Depositing organization: Karolinska Institutet. Publication: Dual stop codon suppression in mammalian cells with genomically integrated genetic code expansion machinery. Meineke B, Heimgartner J, Caridha R, Block MF, Kimler KJ, Pires MF, Landreh M, Elsasser SJ. Cell Rep Methods. 2023 Nov 20;3(11):100626. doi: 10.1016/j.crmeth.2023.100626. Epub 2023 Nov 6. PubMed 37935196.
Backbone
  Vector backbone: pAS
  Backbone manufacturer: Addgene #140008 based on PB510B-1 (System Bioscience)
  Vector type: Mammalian Expression
  Selectable markers: Blasticidin
Growth in bacteria
  Bacterial resistance: Ampicillin, 100 μg/mL
  Growth temperature: 37°C
  Growth strain: NEB Stable
  Copy number: High Copy
Gene/Insert
  Gene/Insert name: sfGFP
  Species: Aequorea victoria
  Insert size (bp): 750
  Mutation: 150TAG in sfGFP
  Promoter: EF1
  Cloning method: Restriction Enzyme; 5′ cloning site unknown (unknown if destroyed)
Terms and licenses: Academic/Nonprofit Terms; Industry Terms: Not Available to Industry
How to cite: pAS_4xEcoLeuT(CUA)_EF1_sfGFP150TAG was a gift from Simon Elsaesser (Addgene plasmid # 174892 ; http://n2t.net/addgene:174892 ; RRID:Addgene_174892)
