[The description below was written by a language model from this plasmid's Addgene catalogue record and pLannotate feature annotations shown in this document.]
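Description:
pAS_4xEcoLeuT(CUA)_EF1_sfGFP150TAG is an 8.6 kb mammalian expression plasmid built on the pAS backbone, which the record says derives from the PB510B-1 vector. That parent is a PiggyBac transposon vector, and the associated publication concerns genomically integrated genetic code expansion machinery, but the automated annotation does not label any transposon terminal repeats. It does place two fragments scored as lambda portal protein B on either side of the cargo; these look like spurious similarity hits rather than functional coding sequence. In E. coli the plasmid is maintained at high copy through a ColE1/pUC-type origin with ampicillin resistance (AmpR and its bla promoter). It also carries an f1 origin and remnants of the lac promoter/operator, lacZα and lacI from the cloning backbone.

The payload has two parts. Upstream are four tandem copies of an amber suppressor (CUA anticodon) variant of an E. coli leucine tRNA, spaced at regular intervals. The promoters driving these tRNA units are not annotated. Downstream, a hybrid promoter made of the EF-1α core promoter and a truncated HTLV-1 5′ LTR segment drives superfolder GFP (matched by the annotation tool to the related oxGFP) carrying a TAG stop codon at position 150. An EMCV IRES then allows translation of blasticidin S deaminase from the same transcript, giving blasticidin selection in mammalian cells, followed by a partial WPRE and an SV40 polyadenylation signal.

Full-length fluorescent sfGFP is produced only when the amber codon is read through, so green fluorescence reports suppression efficiency. No aminoacyl-tRNA synthetase appears on this plasmid, so a cognate enzyme would have to be supplied separately for the tRNA to be charged.
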