Features (pLannotate 1.2.2; 23 found; start..end, strand, type, name):
    118..546     -  rep_origin     f1 ori (sequence partly withheld): f1 bacteriophage origin of replication; arrow indicates direction of (+) strand synthesis
    551..706     -  CDS            lacZα (fragment): LacZα fragment of β-galactosidase; lacZ fragment
    708..827     +  CDS            B (fragment): PORTL_LAMBD - Experimental evidence at protein level: Swiss-Prot protein existence level 1. Forms the portal vertex of the capsid (PubMed:6228056, PubMed:6232391). This portal plays critical roles in head assembly, genome packaging, neck/tail attachment, and genome ejection (Probable). The portal protein multimerizes as a single ring-shaped homododecamer arranged around a central channel (PubMed:6232391). Binds to the terminase subunits to form the packaging machine (PubMed:7799432). From Escherichia phage lambda (Bacteriophage lambda).
   1577..1660    +  tRNA           tRNA(CUA): amber suppressor variant of an E. coli leucine tRNA (Wu et al., 2004)
   1924..2007    +  tRNA           tRNA(CUA): amber suppressor variant of an E. coli leucine tRNA (Wu et al., 2004)
   2271..2354    +  tRNA           tRNA(CUA): amber suppressor variant of an E. coli leucine tRNA (Wu et al., 2004)
   2618..2701    +  tRNA           tRNA(CUA): amber suppressor variant of an E. coli leucine tRNA (Wu et al., 2004)
   2764..2975    +  promoter       EF-1α core promoter: core promoter for human elongation factor EF-1α
   2988..3256    +  LTR            5' LTR (truncated): truncated 5' long terminal repeat (LTR) from human T-cell leukemia virus (HTLV) type 1
   3296..4012    +  CDS            oxGFP: oxGFP is a basic (constitutively fluorescent) green fluorescent protein published in 2015, derived from Aequorea victoria.
   4142..4604    +  misc_feature   IRES: internal ribosome entry site (IRES) of the encephalomyocarditis virus (EMCV)
   4630..5026    +  CDS            BSD (fragment): blasticidin S deaminase; Aspergillus terreus BSD; confers resistance to blasticidin
   5041..5147    +  misc_feature   WPRE (fragment): woodchuck hepatitis virus posttranscriptional regulatory element
   5156..5277    +  polyA_signal   SV40 poly(A) signal: SV40 polyadenylation signal
   5295..5387    +  ncRNA          G-CSF SLDE: Accession: RF00183 - G-CSF factor stem-loop destabilising element (SLDE)
   6084..6551    +  CDS            B (fragment): PORTL_LAMBD - Experimental evidence at protein level: Swiss-Prot protein existence level 1. Forms the portal vertex of the capsid (PubMed:6228056, PubMed:6232391). This portal plays critical roles in head assembly, genome packaging, neck/tail attachment, and genome ejection (Probable). The portal protein multimerizes as a single ring-shaped homododecamer arranged around a central channel (PubMed:6232391). Binds to the terminase subunits to form the packaging machine (PubMed:7799432). From Escherichia phage lambda (Bacteriophage lambda).
   6589..6605    -  protein_bind   lac operator: The lac repressor binds to the lac operator to inhibit transcription in E. coli. This inhibition can be relieved by adding lactose or isopropyl-β-D-thiogalactopyranoside (IPTG). lac repressor encoded by lacI
   6613..6643    -  promoter       lac promoter: promoter for the E. coli lac operon
   6658..6679    -  protein_bind   CAP binding site: CAP binding activates transcription in the presence of cAMP. E. coli catabolite activator protein
   6692..6784    -  CDS            lacI (fragment): lac repressor; lacI; The lac repressor binds to the lac operator to inhibit transcription in E. coli. This inhibition can be relieved by adding lactose or isopropyl-β-D-thiogalactopyranoside (IPTG).
   6967..7555    -  rep_origin     ori: high-copy-number ColE1/pMB1/pBR322/pUC origin of replication
   7726..8586    -  CDS            AmpR: β-lactamase; bla; confers resistance to ampicillin, carbenicillin, and related antibiotics
   8587..65      -  promoter       AmpR promoter (across the origin): bla
>Addgene plasmid #174892 | pAS_4xEcoLeuT(CUA)_EF1_sfGFP150TAG | addgene full sequence | sequence record 344149 | Addgene NGS Result
TATTGTCTCATGAGCGGATACATATTTGAATGTATTTAGAAAAATAAACAAATAGGGGTTCCGCGCACAT
TTCCCCGAAAAGTGCCACCTAAATTGTAAGCGTTAATATTTTGTTAAAATTCGCGTTAAATTTTTGTTAA
ATCAGCTCATTTTTTAACCAATAGGCCGAAATCGGCAAAATCCCTTATAAATCAAAAGAATAGACCGAGA
TAGGGT
[37 nt withheld, positions 217-253]
AAAGAACGTGGACTCCAACGTCAAAGG
[49 nt withheld, positions 281-329]
T
[91 nt withheld, positions 331-421]
G
[124 nt withheld, positions 423-546]
CCCATTCGCCATTCAGGCTGCGCAACTGTTGGGAAGGGCGATCGGTGCGGGCCTCTTCGCTATTACGCCA
GCTGGCGAAAGGGGGATGTGCTGCAAGGCGATTAAGTTGGGTAACGCCAGGGTTTTCCCAGTCACGACGT
TGTAAAACGACGGCCAGTGAGCGCGCCTCGTTCATTCACGTTTTTGAACCCGTGGAGGACGGGCAGACTC
GCGGTGCAAATGTGTTTTACAGCGTGATGGAGCAGATGAAGATGCTCGACACGCTGCAGAACACGCAGCT
AGATTAACCCTAGAAAGATAATCATATTGTGACGTACGTTAAAGATAATCATGTGTAAAATTGACGCATG
TGTTTTATCGGTCTGTATATCGAGGTTTATTTATTAATTTGAATAGATATTAAGTTTTATTATATTTACA
CTTACATACTAATAATAAATTCAACAAACAATTTATTTATGTTTATTTATTTATTAAAAAAAACAAAAAC
TCAAAATTTCTTCTATAAAGTAACAAAACTTTTATGAGGGACAGCCCCCCCCCAAAGCCCCCAGGGATGT
AATTACGTCCCTCCCCCGCTAGGGGGCAGCAGCGAGCCGCCCGGGGCTCCGCTCCGGTCCGGCGCTCCCC
CCGCATCCCCGAGCCGGCAGCGTGCGGGGACAGCCCGGGCACGGGGAAGGTGGCACGGGATCGCTTTCCT
CTGAACGCTTCTCGCTGCTCTTTGAGCCTGCAGACACCTGGGGGGATACGGGGAAAAGGCCTCCACGGCC
AACTAGTGGCCTTGGAGCTGCAGTATTTAGCATGCCCCACCCATCTGCAAGGCATTCTGGATAGTGTCAA
AACAGCCGGAAATCAAGTCCGTTTATCTCAAACTTTAGCATTTTGGGAATAAATGATATTTGCTATGCTG
GTTAAATTAGATTTTAGTTAAATTTCCTGCTGAAGCTCTAGTACGATAAGTAACTTGACCTAAGTGTAAA
GTTGAGATTTCCTTCAGGTTTATATAGCTTGTGCGCCGCCTGGGTACCTCGCCCGGATGGTGGAATCTGT
AGACACAAGGGATTCTAAATCCCTCGGCGTTCGCGCTGTGCGGGTTCAAGTCCCGCTCCGGGTAGACAAG
TGCGGTTTTTATCGCTGCAGTATTTAGCATGCCCCACCCATCTGCAAGGCATTCTGGATAGTGTCAAAAC
AGCCGGAAATCAAGTCCGTTTATCTCAAACTTTAGCATTTTGGGAATAAATGATATTTGCTATGCTGGTT
AAATTAGATTTTAGTTAAATTTCCTGCTGAAGCTCTAGTACGATAAGTAACTTGACCTAAGTGTAAAGTT
GAGATTTCCTTCAGGTTTATATAGCTTGTGCGCCGCCTGGGTACCTCGCCCGGATGGTGGAATCGGTAGA
CACAAGGGATTCTAAATCCCTCGGCGTTCGCGCTGTGCGGGTTCAAGTCCCGCTCCGGGTAGACAAGTGC
GGTTTTTCTTGCTGCAGTATTTAGCATGCCCCACCCATCTGCAAGGCATTCTGGATAGTGTCAAAACAGC
CGGAAATCAAGTCCGTTTATCTCAAACTTTAGCATTTTGGGAATAAATGATATTTGCTATGCTGGTTAAA
TTAGATTTTAGTTAAATTTCCTGCTGAAGCTCTAGTACGATAAGTAACTTGACCTAAGTGTAAAGTTGAG
ATTTCCTTCAGGTTTATATAGCTTGTGCGCCGCCTGGGTACCTCGCCCGGATGGTGGAATCGGTAGACAC
AAGGGATTCTAAATCCCTCGGCGTTCGCGCTGTGCGGGTTCAAGTCCCGCTCCGGGTAGACAAGTGCGGT
TTTTTTGCCTGCAGTATTTAGCATGCCCCACCCATCTGCAAGGCATTCTGGATAGTGTCAAAACAGCCGG
AAATCAAGTCCGTTTATCTCAAACTTTAGCATTTTGGGAATAAATGATATTTGCTATGCTGGTTAAATTA
GATTTTAGTTAAATTTCCTGCTGAAGCTCTAGTACGATAAGTAACTTGACCTAAGTGTAAAGTTGAGATT
TCCTTCAGGTTTATATAGCTTGTGCGCCGCCTGGGTACCTCGCCCGGATGGTGGAATCGGTAGACACAAG
GGATTCTAAATCCCTCGGCGTTCGCGCTGTGCGGGTTCAAGTCCCGCTCCGGGTAGACAAGTGCGGTTTT
TACTAGTGCTCTAGAAAGGATCTGCGATCGCTCCGGTGCCCGTCAGTGGGCAGAGCGCACATCGCCCACA
GTCCCCGAGAAGTTGGGGGGAGGGGTCGGCAATTGAACGGGTGCCTAGAGAAGGTGGCGCGGGGTAAACT
GGGAAAGTGATGTCGTGTACTGGCTCCGCCTTTTTCCCGAGGGTGGGGGAGAACCGTATATAAGTGCAGT
AGTCGCCGTGAACGTTCTTTTTCGCAACGGGTTTGCCGCCAGAACACAGCTGAAGCTTCGAGGGGCTCGC
ATCTCTCCTTCACGCGCCCGCCGCCCTACCTGAGGCCGCCATCCACGCCGGTTGAGTCGCGTTCTGCCGC
CTCCCGCCTGTGGTGCCTCCTGAACTGCGTCCGCCGTCTAGGTAAGTTTAAAGCTCAGGTCGAGACCGGG
CCTTTGTCCGGCGCTCCCTTGGAGCCTACCTAGACTCAGCCGGCTCTCCACGCTTTGCCTGACCCTGCTT
GCTCAACTCTACGTCTTTGTTTCGTTTTCTGTTCTGCGCCGTTACAGATCCAAGCTGTGACCGGCGCCTA
CTCTAGAGCTAGCGCCACCATGGTGTCCAAGGGCGAGGAACTGTTCACCGGCGTGGTGCCCATCCTGGTG
GAACTGGATGGCGACGTGAACGGCCACAAGTTCTCTGTGCGGGGAGAGGGCGAAGGCGACGCCACAAATG
GCAAGCTGACCCTGGAGTTCATCTGCACCACCGGCAAGCTGCCCGTGCCTTGGCCTACCCTCGTGACCAC
ACTGACCTACGGCGTGCAGTGCTTCAGCAGATACCCCGACCATATGAAGCGGCACGACTTCTTCAAGAGC
GCCATGCCCGAGGGCTACGTGCAGGAACGGACCATCAGCTTCAAGGACGACGGCACCTACAAGACCAGAG
CCGAAGTGAAGTTCGAGGGCGACACCCTCGTGAACCGGATCGAGCTGAAGGGCATCGATTTCAAAGAGGA
CGGCAACATCCTGGGCCACAAGCTGGAGTACAACTTCAACAGCCACTAGGTGTACATCACCGCCGACAAG
CAGAAGAACGGCATCAAGGCCAACTTCAAGATCCGGCACAACGTGGAAGATGGCAGCGTGCAGCTGGCCG
ACCACTACCAGCAGAACACCCCCATCGGAGATGGCCCCGTGCTGCTGCCCGACAACCACTACCTGAGCAC
CCAGAGCGTGCTGAGCAAGGACCCCAACGAGAAGCGGGACCACATGGTGCTGCTGGAATTCGTGACCGCC
GCTGGCATCACCCACGGCATGGACGAGCTGTACAAGGGCAGCTGAGCGGCCGCGCCCCTCTCCCTCCCCC
CCCCCTAACGTTACTGGCCGAAGCCGCTTGGAATAAGGCCGGTGTGCGTTTGTCTATATGTTATTTTCCA
CCATATTGCCGTCTTTTGGCAATGTGAGGGCCCGGAAACCTGGCCCTGTCTTCTTGACGAGCATTCCTAG
GGGTCTTTCCCCTCTCGCCAAAGGAATGCAAGGTCTGTTGAATGTCGTGAAGGAAGCAGTTCCTCTGGAA
GCTTCTTGAAGACAAACAACGTCTGTAGCGACCCTTTGCAGGCAGCGGAACCCCCCACCTGGCGACAGGT
GCCTCTGCGGCCAAAAGCCACGTGTATAAGATACACCTGCAAAGGCGGCACAACCCCAGTGCCACGTTGT
GAGTTGGATAGTTGTGGAAAGAGTCAAATGGCTCTCCTCAAGCGTATTCAACAAGGGGCTGAAGGATGCC
CAGAAGGTACCCCATTGTATGGGATCTGATCTGGGGCCTCGGTGCACATGCTTTACATGTGTTTAGTCGA
GGTTAAAAAAACGTCTAGGCCCCCCGAACCACGGGGACGTGGTTTTCCTTTGAAAAACACGATGATAATA
TGGCCACAACCATGGCGTCCGGAATGGCCAAGCCTTTGTCTCAAGAAGAATCCACCCTCATTGAAAGAGC
AACGGCTACAATCAACAGCATCCCCATCTCTGAAGACTACAGCGTCGCCAGCGCAGCTCTCTCTAGCGAC
GGCCGCATCTTCACTGGTGTCAATGTATATCATTTTACTGGGGGACCTTGTGCAGAACTCGTGGTGCTGG
GCACTGCTGCTGCTGCGGCAGCTGGCAACCTGACTTGTATCGTCGCGATCGGAAATGAGAACAGGGGCAT
CTTGAGCCCCTGCGGACGGTGCCGACAGGTGCTTCTCGATCTGCATCCTGGGATCAAAGCCATAGTGAAG
GACAGTGATGGACAGCCGACGGCAGTTGGGATTCGTGAATTGCTGCCCTCTGGTTATGTGTGGGAGGGCT
GACCATGGGTCGACAATCAACCTCTGGATTACAAAATTTGTGAAAGATTGACTGGTATTCTTAACTATGT
TGCTCCTTTTACGCTATGTGGATACGCTGCTTTAATGCCTTTGTATCATGCGTTAACTAAACTTGTTTAT
TGCAGCTTATAATGGTTACAAATAAAGCAATAGCATCACAAATTTCACAAATAAAGCATTTTTTTCACTG
CATTCTAGTTGTGGTTTGTCCAAACTCATCAATGTATCTTATCATGTCTGGAATTGACTCAAATGATGTC
AATTAGTCTATCAGAAGCTCATCTGGTCTCCCTTCCGGGGGACAAGACATCCCTGTTTAATATTTAAACA
GCAGTGTTCCCAAACTGGGTTCTTATATCCCTTGCTCTGGTCAACCAGGTTGCAGGGTTTCCTGTCCTCA
CAGGAACGAAGTCCCTAAAGAAACAGTGGCAGCCAGGTTTAGCCCCGGAATTGACTGGATTCCTTTTTTA
GGGCCCATTGGTATGGCTTTTTCCCCGTATCCCCCCAGGTGTCTGCAGGCTCAAAGAGCAGCGAGAAGCG
TTCAGAGGAAAGCGATCCCGTGCCACCTTCCCCGTGCCCGGGCTGTCCCCGCACGCTGCCGGCTCGGGGA
TGCGGGGGGAGCGCCGGACCGGAGCGGAGCCCCGGGCGGCTCGCTGCTGCCCCCTAGCGGGGGAGGGACG
TAATTACATCCCTGGGGGCTTTGGGGGGGGGCTGTCCCTGATATCTATAACAAGAAAATATATATATAAT
AAGTTATCACGTAAGTAGAACATGAAATAACAATATAATTATCGTATGAGTTAAATCTTAAAAGTCACGT
AAAAGATAATCATGCGTCATTTTGACTCACGCGGTCGTTATAGTTCAAAATCAGTGACACTTACCGCATT
GACAAGCACGCCTCACGGGAGCTCCAAGCGGCGACTGAGATGTCCTAAATGCACAGCGACGGATTCGCGC
TATTTAGAAAGAGAGAGCAATATTTCAAGAATGCATGCGTCAATTTTACGCAGACTATCTTTCTAGGGTT
AATCTAGCTGCATCAGGATCATATCGTCGGGTCTTTTTTCCGGCTCAGTCATCGCCCAAGCTGGCGCTAT
CTGGGCATCGGGGAGGAAGAAGCCCGTGCCTTTTCCCGCGAGGTTGAAGCGGCATGGAAAGAGTTTGCCG
AGGATGACTGCTGCTGCATTGACGTTGAGCGAAAACGCACGTTTACCATGATGATTCGGGAAGGTGTGGC
CATGCACGCCTTTAACGGTGAACTGTTCGTTCAGGCCACCTGGGATACCAGTTCGTCGCGGCTTTTCCGG
ACACAGTTCCGGATGGTCAGCCCGAAGCGCATCAGCAACCCGAACAATACCGGCGACAGCCGGAACTGCC
GTGCCGGTGTGCAGATTAATGACAGCGGTGCGGCGCTGGGATATTACGTCAGCGAGGACGGGTATCCTGG
CTGGATGCCGCAGAAATGGACATGGATACCCCGTGAGTTACCCGGCGGGCGCGCTTGGCGTAATCATGGT
CATAGCTGTTTCCTGTGTGAAATTGTTATCCGCTCACAATTCCACACAACATACGAGCCGGAAGCATAAA
GTGTAAAGCCTGGGGTGCCTAATGAGTGAGCTAACTCACATTAATTGCGTTGCGCTCACTGCCCGCTTTC
CAGTCGGGAAACCTGTCGTGCCAGCTGCATTAATGAATCGGCCAACGCGCGGGGAGAGGCGGTTTGCGTA
TTGGGCGCTCTTCCGCTTCCTCGCTCACTGACTCGCTGCGCTCGGTCGTTCGGCTGCGGCGAGCGGTATC
AGCTCACTCAAAGGCGGTAATACGGTTATCCACAGAATCAGGGGATAACGCAGGAAAGAACATGTGAGCA
AAAGGCCAGCAAAAGGCCAGGAACCGTAAAAAGGCCGCGTTGCTGGCGTTTTTCCATAGGCTCCGCCCCC
CTGACGAGCATCACAAAAATCGACGCTCAAGTCAGAGGTGGCGAAACCCGACAGGACTATAAAGATACCA
GGCGTTTCCCCCTGGAAGCTCCCTCGTGCGCTCTCCTGTTCCGACCCTGCCGCTTACCGGATACCTGTCC
GCCTTTCTCCCTTCGGGAAGCGTGGCGCTTTCTCATAGCTCACGCTGTAGGTATCTCAGTTCGGTGTAGG
TCGTTCGCTCCAAGCTGGGCTGTGTGCACGAACCCCCCGTTCAGCCCGACCGCTGCGCCTTATCCGGTAA
CTATCGTCTTGAGTCCAACCCGGTAAGACACGACTTATCGCCACTGGCAGCAGCCACTGGTAACAGGATT
AGCAGAGCGAGGTATGTAGGCGGTGCTACAGAGTTCTTGAAGTGGTGGCCTAACTACGGCTACACTAGAA
GAACAGTATTTGGTATCTGCGCTCTGCTGAAGCCAGTTACCTTCGGAAAAAGAGTTGGTAGCTCTTGATC
CGGCAAACAAACCACCGCTGGTAGCGGTGGTTTTTTTGTTTGCAAGCAGCAGATTACGCGCAGAAAAAAA
GGATCTCAAGAAGATCCTTTGATCTTTTCTACGGGGTCTGACGCTCAGTGGAACGAAAACTCACGTTAAG
GGATTTTGGTCATGAGATTATCAAAAAGGATCTTCACCTAGATCCTTTTAAATTAAAAATGAAGTTTTAA
ATCAATCTAAAGTATATATGAGTAAACTTGGTCTGACAGTTACCAATGCTTAATCAGTGAGGCACCTATC
TCAGCGATCTGTCTATTTCGTTCATCCATAGTTGCCTGACTCCCCGTCGTGTAGATAACTACGATACGGG
AGGGCTTACCATCTGGCCCCAGTGCTGCAATGATACCGCGAGACCCACGCTCACCGGCTCCAGATTTATC
AGCAATAAACCAGCCAGCCGGAAGGGCCGAGCGCAGAAGTGGTCCTGCAACTTTATCCGCCTCCATCCAG
TCTATTAATTGTTGCCGGGAAGCTAGAGTAAGTAGTTCGCCAGTTAATAGTTTGCGCAACGTTGTTGCCA
TTGCTACAGGCATCGTGGTGTCACGCTCGTCGTTTGGTATGGCTTCATTCAGCTCCGGTTCCCAACGATC
AAGGCGAGTTACATGATCCCCCATGTTGTGCAAAAAAGCGGTTAGCTCCTTCGGTCCTCCGATCGTTGTC
AGAAGTAAGTTGGCCGCAGTGTTATCACTCATGGTTATGGCAGCACTGCATAATTCTCTTACTGTCATGC
CATCCGTAAGATGCTTTTCTGTGACTGGTGAGTACTCAACCAAGTCATTCTGAGAATAGTGTATGCGGCG
ACCGAGTTGCTCTTGCCCGGCGTCAATACGGGATAATACCGCGCCACATAGCAGAACTTTAAAAGTGCTC
ATCATTGGAAAACGTTCTTCGGGGCGAAAACTCTCAAGGATCTTACCGCTGTTGAGATCCAGTTCGATGT
AACCCACTCGTGCACCCAACTGATCTTCAGCATCTTTTACTTTCACCAGCGTTTCTGGGTGAGCAAAAAC
AGGAAGGCAAAATGCCGCAAAAAAGGGAATAAGGGCGACACGGAAATGTTGAATACTCATACTCTTCCTT
TTTCAATATTATTGAAGCATTTATCAGGGT
